Addgene plasmid #184169: mNG2(1-10)_tdTomato
Purpose: Lentiviral vector for expression and selection of the mNG2(1-10) split fluorescent protein.
Depositing lab: Ophir Shalem. Depositing organization: Children's Hospital of Philadelphia. Publication: Efficient and flexible tagging of endogenous genes by homology-independent intron targeting. Serebrenik YV, Sansbury SE, Kumar SS, Henao-Mejia J, Shalem O. Genome Res. 2019 Aug;29(8):1322-1328. doi: 10.1101/gr.246413.118. Epub 2019 Jun 25. PubMed 31239279.
Backbone
  Vector backbone: lenti dCAS-VP64_Blast
  Modifications to backbone: Replaced NLS-dCas9(N863)-VP64-2A-Blast with mNG2(1-10)-2A-tdTomato.
  Vector type: Mammalian Expression, Lentiviral
Growth in bacteria
  Bacterial resistance: Ampicillin, 100 μg/mL
  Growth temperature: 37°C
  Growth strain: NEB Stable
  Copy number: High Copy
Gene/Insert 1
  Gene/Insert name: mNG2(1-10) (alt name: mNeonGreen2(1-10))
  Species: Branchiostoma lanceolatum
Gene/Insert 2
  Gene/Insert name: tdTomato
  Species: Discosoma sp.
Terms and licenses: Academic/Nonprofit Terms; Industry Terms: Not Available to Industry
Depositor comments: Two mutations have been identified in the tdTomato region of this plasmid (Y182S and L408R), but the depositor has confirmed that these differences are not a concern for plasmid function.
How to cite: mNG2(1-10)_tdTomato was a gift from Ophir Shalem (Addgene plasmid # 184169 ; http://n2t.net/addgene:184169 ; RRID:Addgene_184169)
