[The description below was written by a language model from this plasmid's Addgene catalogue record and pLannotate feature annotations shown in this document.]
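Description:
mNG2(1-10)_tdTomato is an HIV-1-based lentiviral transfer plasmid for mammalian expression, derived from the lenti dCAS-VP64_Blast backbone by replacing the NLS-dCas9-VP64-2A-Blast cassette with mNG2(1-10)-2A-tdTomato. It is propagated in E. coli through a high-copy ColE1/pUC-type origin with ampicillin resistance (AmpR under its own bla promoter). The backbone also carries an f1 origin and an SV40/EM7-driven BleoR (Zeocin resistance) cassette. This cassette lies outside the LTR-flanked region, so it would not be packaged into virus.

The viral genome is transcribed from a CMV enhancer/promoter fused to a truncated 5' LTR. It contains the Ψ packaging signal with a gag fragment, the RRE for Rev-dependent nuclear export, and the cPPT/CTS. A truncated downstream LTR and a bGH polyadenylation signal follow the payload. Within this frame, the EF-1α promoter drives a single open reading frame. This encodes the large fragment of split mNeonGreen2 (strands 1-10, annotated as an mNeonGreen fragment, from Branchiostoma lanceolatum), then a 2A peptide, then tdTomato (Discosoma sp.), with a WPRE downstream to enhance transcript expression. The 2A sequence is stated in the backbone modification note but is not annotated in the feature table, where it presumably occupies the short gap between the two coding regions.

mNG2(1-10) is essentially non-fluorescent on its own and fluoresces green only when complemented by the short mNG2(11) strand fused to a protein of interest. The co-expressed tdTomato provides red fluorescence for identifying or sorting transduced cells in place of drug selection. The plasmid is therefore suited to building cell lines that stably express mNG2(1-10) for split-fluorescent-protein tagging of endogenous genes. The depositor notes two tdTomato substitutions (Y182S and L408R) that are reported not to affect function.
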