Features (pLannotate 1.2.2; 31 found; start..end, strand, type, name):
     31..83      -  misc_feature   bom (fragment): basis of mobility region from pBR322
    238..617     +  enhancer       CMV enhancer: human cytomegalovirus immediate early enhancer
    618..817     +  promoter       CMV promoter: human cytomegalovirus (CMV) immediate early promoter
    835..1015    +  LTR            5' LTR (truncated): truncated 5' long terminal repeat (LTR) from HIV-1
   1062..1187    +  misc_feature   HIV-1 Ψ: packaging signal of human immunodeficiency virus type 1
   1171..1534    +  CDS            HIV-1 gag (fragment): gag protein from human immunodeficiency virus 1; gag
   1680..1913    +  misc_feature   RRE: The Rev response element (RRE) of HIV-1 allows for Rev-dependent mRNA export from the nucleus to the cytoplasm.
   2290..2390    +  CDS            Rev (fragment): human immunodeficiency virus 1 (HIV-1) Rev protein; rev; enhances nuclear export of unspliced and incompletely spliced viral mRNAs
   2440..2557    +  misc_feature   cPPT/CTS: central polypurine tract and central termination sequence of HIV-1
   2614..2680    +  CDS            small t antigen (fragment): SV40 (simian virus 40) small t antigen
   2687..3865    +  promoter       EF-1α promoter: strong constitutive promoter for human elongation factor EF-1α
   3878..4514    +  CDS            mNeonGreen (fragment): bright monomeric yellow-green fluorescent protein derived from LanYFP (Shaner et al., 2013)
   4582..6009    +  CDS            tdTomato: tandem dimeric (pseudo-monomeric) derivative of DsRed (Shaner et al., 2004) mammalian codon-optimized
   6030..6618    +  misc_feature   WPRE: woodchuck hepatitis virus posttranscriptional regulatory element
   6555..7136    +  CDS            nef (fragment): NEF_HV1H2 - Experimental evidence at protein level: Swiss-Prot protein existence level 1. Extracellular Nef protein targets CD4(+) T-lymphocytes for apoptosis by interacting with CXCR4 surface receptors. From Human immunodeficiency virus type 1 group M subtype B (isolate HXB2) (HIV-1).
   7143..7323    +  LTR            5' LTR (truncated): truncated 5' long terminal repeat (LTR) from HIV-1
   7355..7579    +  polyA_signal   bGH poly(A) signal: bovine growth hormone polyadenylation signal
   7583..7604    +  promoter       SV40 promoter (fragment): SV40 enhancer and early promoter
   7625..8053    +  rep_origin     f1 ori (sequence partly withheld): f1 bacteriophage origin of replication; arrow indicates direction of (+) strand synthesis
   8067..8396    +  promoter       SV40 promoter: SV40 enhancer and early promoter
   8444..8491    +  promoter       EM7 promoter: synthetic bacterial promoter&nbsp
   8510..8884    +  CDS            BleoR: antibiotic-binding protein; Sh ble from Streptoalloteichus hindustanus; confers resistance to bleomycin, phleomycin, and Zeocin™
   8894..9019    +  CDS            ble (fragment): BLE_KLEPN - Experimental evidence at protein level: Swiss-Prot protein existence level 1. Binding protein with a strong affinity to the bleomycin family of antibiotics. Binds to CL990; an antimitotic-antibiotic compound. From Klebsiella pneumoniae.
   9014..9135    +  polyA_signal   SV40 poly(A) signal: SV40 polyadenylation signal
   9206..9228    -  protein_bind   lac operator (fragment): The lac repressor binds to the lac operator to inhibit transcription in E. coli. This inhibition can be relieved by adding lactose or isopropyl-β-D-thiogalactopyranoside (IPTG). lac repressor encoded by lacI
   9232..9262    -  promoter       lac promoter: promoter for the E. coli lac operon
   9277..9298    -  protein_bind   CAP binding site: CAP binding activates transcription in the presence of cAMP. E. coli catabolite activator protein
   9311..9403    -  CDS            lacI (fragment): lac repressor; lacI; The lac repressor binds to the lac operator to inhibit transcription in E. coli. This inhibition can be relieved by adding lactose or isopropyl-β-D-thiogalactopyranoside (IPTG).
   9586..10174   -  rep_origin     ori: high-copy-number ColE1/pMB1/pBR322/pUC origin of replication
  10345..11205   -  CDS            AmpR: β-lactamase; bla; confers resistance to ampicillin, carbenicillin, and related antibiotics
  11206..11310   -  promoter       AmpR promoter: bla
>Addgene plasmid #184169 | mNG2(1-10)_tdTomato | addgene full sequence | sequence record 360686 | Addgene NGS Result
GTCGACGGATCGGGAGATCTCCCGATCCCCTATGGTGCACTCTCAGTACAATCTGCTCTGATGCCGCATA
GTTAAGCCAGTATCTGCTCCCTGCTTGTGTGTTGGAGGTCGCTGAGTAGTGCGCGAGCAAAATTTAAGCT
ACAACAAGGCAAGGCTTGACCGACAATTGCATGAAGAATCTGCTTAGGGTTAGGCGTTTTGCGCTGCTTC
GCGATGTACGGGCCAGATATACGCGTTGACATTGATTATTGACTAGTTATTAATAGTAATCAATTACGGG
GTCATTAGTTCATAGCCCATATATGGAGTTCCGCGTTACATAACTTACGGTAAATGGCCCGCCTGGCTGA
CCGCCCAACGACCCCCGCCCATTGACGTCAATAATGACGTATGTTCCCATAGTAACGCCAATAGGGACTT
TCCATTGACGTCAATGGGTGGAGTATTTACGGTAAACTGCCCACTTGGCAGTACATCAAGTGTATCATAT
GCCAAGTACGCCCCCTATTGACGTCAATGACGGTAAATGGCCCGCCTGGCATTATGCCCAGTACATGACC
TTATGGGACTTTCCTACTTGGCAGTACATCTACGTATTAGTCATCGCTATTACCATGGTGATGCGGTTTT
GGCAGTACATCAATGGGCGTGGATAGCGGTTTGACTCACGGGGATTTCCAAGTCTCCACCCCATTGACGT
CAATGGGAGTTTGTTTTGGCACCAAAATCAACGGGACTTTCCAAAATGTCGTAACAACTCCGCCCCATTG
ACGCAAATGGGCGGTAGGCGTGTACGGTGGGAGGTCTATATAAGCAGCGCGTTTTGCCTGTACTGGGTCT
CTCTGGTTAGACCAGATCTGAGCCTGGGAGCTCTCTGGCTAACTAGGGAACCCACTGCTTAAGCCTCAAT
AAAGCTTGCCTTGAGTGCTTCAAGTAGTGTGTGCCCGTCTGTTGTGTGACTCTGGTAACTAGAGATCCCT
CAGACCCTTTTAGTCAGTGTGGAAAATCTCTAGCAGTGGCGCCCGAACAGGGACTTGAAAGCGAAAGGGA
AACCAGAGGAGCTCTCTCGACGCAGGACTCGGCTTGCTGAAGCGCGCACGGCAAGAGGCGAGGGGCGGCG
ACTGGTGAGTACGCCAAAAATTTTGACTAGCGGAGGCTAGAAGGAGAGAGATGGGTGCGAGAGCGTCAGT
ATTAAGCGGGGGAGAATTAGATCGCGATGGGAAAAAATTCGGTTAAGGCCAGGGGGAAAGAAAAAATATA
AATTAAAACATATAGTATGGGCAAGCAGGGAGCTAGAACGATTCGCAGTTAATCCTGGCCTGTTAGAAAC
ATCAGAAGGCTGTAGACAAATACTGGGACAGCTACAACCATCCCTTCAGACAGGATCAGAAGAACTTAGA
TCATTATATAATACAGTAGCAACCCTCTATTGTGTGCATCAAAGGATAGAGATAAAAGACACCAAGGAAG
CTTTAGACAAGATAGAGGAAGAGCAAAACAAAAGTAAGACCACCGCACAGCAAGCGGCCGCTGATCTTCA
GACCTGGAGGAGGAGATATGAGGGACAATTGGAGAAGTGAATTATATAAATATAAAGTAGTAAAAATTGA
ACCATTAGGAGTAGCACCCACCAAGGCAAAGAGAAGAGTGGTGCAGAGAGAAAAAAGAGCAGTGGGAATA
GGAGCTTTGTTCCTTGGGTTCTTGGGAGCAGCAGGAAGCACTATGGGCGCAGCGTCAATGACGCTGACGG
TACAGGCCAGACAATTATTGTCTGGTATAGTGCAGCAGCAGAACAATTTGCTGAGGGCTATTGAGGCGCA
ACAGCATCTGTTGCAACTCACAGTCTGGGGCATCAAGCAGCTCCAGGCAAGAATCCTGGCTGTGGAAAGA
TACCTAAAGGATCAACAGCTCCTGGGGATTTGGGGTTGCTCTGGAAAACTCATTTGCACCACTGCTGTGC
CTTGGAATGCTAGTTGGAGTAATAAATCTCTGGAACAGATTTGGAATCACACGACCTGGATGGAGTGGGA
CAGAGAAATTAACAATTACACAAGCTTAATACACTCCTTAATTGAAGAATCGCAAAACCAGCAAGAAAAG
AATGAACAAGAATTATTGGAATTAGATAAATGGGCAAGTTTGTGGAATTGGTTTAACATAACAAATTGGC
TGTGGTATATAAAATTATTCATAATGATAGTAGGAGGCTTGGTAGGTTTAAGAATAGTTTTTGCTGTACT
TTCTATAGTGAATAGAGTTAGGCAGGGATATTCACCATTATCGTTTCAGACCCACCTCCCAACCCCGAGG
GGACCCGACAGGCCCGAAGGAATAGAAGAAGAAGGTGGAGAGAGAGACAGAGACAGATCCATTCGATTAG
TGAACGGATCGGCACTGCGTGCGCCAATTCTGCAGACAAATGGCAGTATTCATCCACAATTTTAAAAGAA
AAGGGGGGATTGGGGGGTACAGTGCAGGGGAAAGAATAGTAGACATAATAGCAACAGACATACAAACTAA
AGAATTACAAAAACAAATTACAAAAATTCAAAATTTTCGGGTTTATTACAGGGACAGCAGAGATCCAGTT
TGGTTAATTAGCTAGCTGCAAAGATGGATAAAGTTTTAAACAGAGAGGAATCTTTGCAGCTAATGGACCT
TCTAGGTCTTGAAAGGAGTGGGAATTGGCTCCGGTGCCCGTCAGTGGGCAGAGCGCACATCGCCCACAGT
CCCCGAGAAGTTGGGGGGAGGGGTCGGCAATTGAACCGGTGCCTAGAGAAGGTGGCGCGGGGTAAACTGG
GAAAGTGATGTCGTGTACTGGCTCCGCCTTTTTCCCGAGGGTGGGGGAGAACCGTATATAAGTGCAGTAG
TCGCCGTGAACGTTCTTTTTCGCAACGGGTTTGCCGCCAGAACACAGGTAAGTGCCGTGTGTGGTTCCCG
CGGGCCTGGCCTCTTTACGGGTTATGGCCCTTGCGTGCCTTGAATTACTTCCACCTGGCTGCAGTACGTG
ATTCTTGATCCCGAGCTTCGGGTTGGAAGTGGGTGGGAGAGTTCGAGGCCTTGCGCTTAAGGAGCCCCTT
CGCCTCGTGCTTGAGTTGAGGCCTGGCCTGGGCGCTGGGGCCGCCGCGTGCGAATCTGGTGGCACCTTCG
CGCCTGTCTCGCTGCTTTCGATAAGTCTCTAGCCATTTAAAATTTTTGATGACCTGCTGCGACGCTTTTT
TTCTGGCAAGATAGTCTTGTAAATGCGGGCCAAGATCTGCACACTGGTATTTCGGTTTTTGGGGCCGCGG
GCGGCGACGGGGCCCGTGCGTCCCAGCGCACATGTTCGGCGAGGCGGGGCCTGCGAGCGCGGCCACCGAG
AATCGGACGGGGGTAGTCTCAAGCTGGCCGGCCTGCTCTGGTGCCTGGCCTCGCGCCGCCGTGTATCGCC
CCGCCCTGGGCGGCAAGGCTGGCCCGGTCGGCACCAGTTGCGTGAGCGGAAAGATGGCCGCTTCCCGGCC
CTGCTGCAGGGAGCTCAAAATGGAGGACGCGGCGCTCGGGAGAGCGGGCGGGTGAGTCACCCACACAAAG
GAAAAGGGCCTTTCCGTCCTCAGCCGTCGCTTCATGTGACTCCACGGAGTACCGGGCGCCGTCCAGGCAC
CTCGATTAGTTCTCGAGCTTTTGGAGTACGTCGTCTTTAGGTTGGGGGGAGGGGTTTTATGCGATGGAGT
TTCCCCACACTGAGTGGGTGGAGACTGAAGTTAGGCCAGCTTGGCACTTGATGTAATTCTCCTTGGAATT
TGCCCTTTTTGAGTTTGGATCTTGGTTCATTCTCAAGCCTCAGACAGTGGTTCAAAGTTTTTTTCTTCCA
TTTCAGGTGTCGTGACGTACGGCCACCATGGTGAGCAAGGGTGAGGAGGATAACATGGCCTCTCTCCCAG
CGACTCATGAGTTACACATCTTTGGCTCCATCAACGGTGTGGACTTTGACATGGTGGGTCAGGGTACCGG
CAATCCAAATGATGGTTATGAGGAGTTAAACCTGAAGTCCACCAAGGGTGACCTCCAGTTCTCCCCCTGG
ATTCTGGTCCCTCATATCGGGTATGGCTTCCATCAGTACCTGCCCTACCCTGACGGGATGTCGCCTTTCC
AGGCCGCCATGGTAGATGGCTCCGGATACCAAGTCCATCGCACAATGCAGTTTGAAGATGGTGCCTCCCT
TACTGTTAACTACCGCTACACCTACGAGGGAAGCCACATCAAAGGAGAGGCCCAGGTGATGGGGACTGGT
TTCCCTGCTGACGGTCCTGTGATGACCAACACGCTGACCGCTGCGGACTGGTGCATGTCGAAGAAGACTT
ACCCCAACGACAAAACCATCATCAGTACCTTTAAGTGGAGTTACACCACTGTAAATGGCAAACGCTACCG
GAGCACTGCGCGGACCACCTACACCTTTGCCAAGCCAATGGCGGCTAACTATCTGAAGAACCAGCCGATG
TACGTGTTCCGTAAGACGGAGCTCAAGCACTCCATGGGATCCGGCGCAACAAACTTCTCTCTGCTGAAAC
AAGCCGGAGATGTCGAAGAGAATCCTGGACCGGTGAGCAAGGGCGAGGAGGTCATCAAAGAGTTCATGCG
CTTCAAGGTGCGCATGGAGGGCTCCATGAACGGCCACGAGTTCGAGATCGAGGGCGAGGGCGAGGGCCGC
CCCTACGAGGGCACCCAGACCGCCAAGCTGAAGGTGACCAAGGGCGGCCCCCTGCCCTTCGCCTGGGACA
TCCTGTCCCCCCAGTTCATGTACGGCTCCAAGGCGTACGTGAAGCACCCCGCCGACATCCCCGATTACAA
GAAGCTGTCCTTCCCCGAGGGCTTCAAGTGGGAGCGCGTGATGAACTTCGAGGACGGCGGTCTGGTGACC
GTGACCCAGGACTCCTCCCTGCAGGACGGCACGCTGATCTACAAGGTGAAGATGCGCGGCACCAACTTCC
CCCCCGACGGCCCCGTAATGCAGAAGAAGACCATGGGCTGGGAGGCCTCCACCGAGCGCCTGTACCCCCG
CGACGGCGTGCTGAAGGGCGAGATCCACCAGGCCCTGAAGCTGAAGGACGGCGGCCACTACCTGGTGGAG
TTCAAGACCATCTCCATGGCCAAGAAGCCCGTGCAACTGCCCGGCTACTACTACGTGGACACCAAGCTGG
ACATCACCTCCCACAACGAGGACTACACCATCGTGGAACAGTACGAGCGCTCCGAGGGCCGCCACCACCT
GTTCCTGGGGCATGGCACCGGCAGCACCGGCAGCGGCAGCTCCGGCACCGCCTCCTCCGAGGACAACAAC
ATGGCCGTCATCAAAGAGTTCATGCGCTTCAAGGTGCGCATGGAGGGCTCCATGAACGGCCACGAGTTCG
AGATCGAGGGCGAGGGCGAGGGCCGCCCCTACGAGGGCACCCAGACCGCCAAGCTGAAGGTGACCAAGGG
CGGCCCCCTGCCCTTCGCCTGGGACATCCTGTCCCCCCAGTTCATGTACGGCTCCAAGGCGTACGTGAAG
CACCCCGCCGACATCCCCGATTACAAGAAGCTGTCCTTCCCCGAGGGCTTCAAGTGGGAGCGCGTGATGA
ACTTCGAGGACGGCGGTCTGGTGACCGTGACCCAGGACTCCTCCCTGCAGGACGGCACGCTGATCTACAA
GGTGAAGATGCGCGGCACCAACTTCCCCCCCGACGGCCCCGTAATGCAGAAGAAGACCATGGGCTGGGAG
GCCTCCACCGAGCGCCTGTACCCCCGCGACGGCGTGCTGAAGGGCGAGATCCACCAGGCCCGGAAGCTGA
AGGACGGCGGCCACTACCTGGTGGAGTTCAAGACCATCTACATGGCCAAGAAGCCCGTGCAACTGCCCGG
CTACTACTACGTGGACACCAAGCTGGACATCACCTCCCACAACGAGGACTACACCATCGTGGAACAGTAC
GAGCGCTCCGAGGGCCGCCACCACCTGTTCCTGTACGGCATGGACGAGCTGTACAAGTAACGATATCAAG
CTTATCGGTAATCAACCTCTGGATTACAAAATTTGTGAAAGATTGACTGGTATTCTTAACTATGTTGCTC
CTTTTACGCTATGTGGATACGCTGCTTTAATGCCTTTGTATCATGCTATTGCTTCCCGTATGGCTTTCAT
TTTCTCCTCCTTGTATAAATCCTGGTTGCTGTCTCTTTATGAGGAGTTGTGGCCCGTTGTCAGGCAACGT
GGCGTGGTGTGCACTGTGTTTGCTGACGCAACCCCCACTGGTTGGGGCATTGCCACCACCTGTCAGCTCC
TTTCCGGGACTTTCGCTTTCCCCCTCCCTATTGCCACGGCGGAACTCATCGCCGCCTGCCTTGCCCGCTG
CTGGACAGGGGCTCGGCTGTTGGGCACTGACAATTCCGTGGTGTTGTCGGGGAAATCATCGTCCTTTCCT
TGGCTGCTCGCCTGTGTTGCCACCTGGATTCTGCGCGGGACGTCCTTCTGCTACGTCCCTTCGGCCCTCA
ATCCAGCGGACCTTCCTTCCCGCGGCCTGCTGCCGGCTCTGCGGCCTCTTCCGCGTCTTCGCCTTCGCCC
TCAGACGAGTCGGATCTCCCTTTGGGCCGCCTCCCCGCATCGATACCGTCGACCTCGAGACCTAGAAAAA
CATGGAGCAATCACAAGTAGCAATACAGCAGCTACCAATGCTGATTGTGCCTGGCTAGAAGCACAAGAGG
AGGAGGAGGTGGGTTTTCCAGTCACACCTCAGGTACCTTTAAGACCAATGACTTACAAGGCAGCTGTAGA
TCTTAGCCACTTTTTAAAAGAAAAGGGGGGACTGGAAGGGCTAATTCACTCCCAACGAAGACAAGATATC
CTTGATCTGTGGATCTACCACACACAAGGCTACTTCCCTGATTGGCAGAACTACACACCAGGGCCAGGGA
TCAGATATCCACTGACCTTTGGATGGTGCTACAAGCTAGTACCAGTTGAGCAAGAGAAGGTAGAAGAAGC
CAATGAAGGAGAGAACACCCGCTTGTTACACCCTGTGAGCCTGCATGGGATGGATGACCCGGAGAGAGAA
GTATTAGAGTGGAGGTTTGACAGCCGCCTAGCATTTCATCACATGGCCCGAGAGCTGCATCCGGACTGTA
CTGGGTCTCTCTGGTTAGACCAGATCTGAGCCTGGGAGCTCTCTGGCTAACTAGGGAACCCACTGCTTAA
GCCTCAATAAAGCTTGCCTTGAGTGCTTCAAGTAGTGTGTGCCCGTCTGTTGTGTGACTCTGGTAACTAG
AGATCCCTCAGACCCTTTTAGTCAGTGTGGAAAATCTCTAGCAGGGCCCGTTTAAACCCGCTGATCAGCC
TCGACTGTGCCTTCTAGTTGCCAGCCATCTGTTGTTTGCCCCTCCCCCGTGCCTTCCTTGACCCTGGAAG
GTGCCACTCCCACTGTCCTTTCCTAATAAAATGAGGAAATTGCATCGCATTGTCTGAGTAGGTGTCATTC
TATTCTGGGGGGTGGGGTGGGGCAGGACAGCAAGGGGGAGGATTGGGAAGACAATAGCAGGCATGCTGGG
GATGCGGTGGGCTCTATGGCTTCTGAGGCGGAAAGAACCAGCTGGGGCTCTAGGGGGTATCCCC
[124 nt withheld, positions 7625-7748]
C
[91 nt withheld, positions 7750-7840]
A
[49 nt withheld, positions 7842-7890]
CCTTTGACGTTGGAGTCCACGTTCTTT
[37 nt withheld, positions 7918-7954]
ACCCTATCTCGGTCTATTCTTTTGATTTATAAGGGATTTTGCCGATTTCGGCCTATTGGTTAAAAAATGA
GCTGATTTAACAAAAATTTAACGCGAATTAATTCTGTGGAATGTGTGTCAGTTAGGGTGTGGAAAGTCCC
CAGGCTCCCCAGCAGGCAGAAGTATGCAAAGCATGCATCTCAATTAGTCAGCAACCAGGTGTGGAAAGTC
CCCAGGCTCCCCAGCAGGCAGAAGTATGCAAAGCATGCATCTCAATTAGTCAGCAACCATAGTCCCGCCC
CTAACTCCGCCCATCCCGCCCCTAACTCCGCCCAGTTCCGCCCATTCTCCGCCCCATGGCTGACTAATTT
TTTTTATTTATGCAGAGGCCGAGGCCGCCTCTGCCTCTGAGCTATTCCAGAAGTAGTGAGGAGGCTTTTT
TGGAGGCCTAGGCTTTTGCAAAAAGCTCCCGGGAGCTTGTATATCCATTTTCGGATCTGATCAGCACGTG
TTGACAATTAATCATCGGCATAGTATATCGGCATAGTATAATACGACAAGGTGAGGAACTAAACCATGGC
CAAGTTGACCAGTGCCGTTCCGGTGCTCACCGCGCGCGACGTCGCCGGAGCGGTCGAGTTCTGGACCGAC
CGGCTCGGGTTCTCCCGGGACTTCGTGGAGGACGACTTCGCCGGTGTGGTCCGGGACGACGTGACCCTGT
TCATCAGCGCGGTCCAGGACCAGGTGGTGCCGGACAACACCCTGGCCTGGGTGTGGGTGCGCGGCCTGGA
CGAGCTGTACGCCGAGTGGTCGGAGGTCGTGTCCACGAACTTCCGGGACGCCTCCGGGCCGGCCATGACC
GAGATCGGCGAGCAGCCGTGGGGGCGGGAGTTCGCCCTGCGCGACCCGGCCGGCAACTGCGTGCACTTCG
TGGCCGAGGAGCAGGACTGACACGTGCTACGAGATTTCGATTCCACCGCCGCCTTCTATGAAAGGTTGGG
CTTCGGAATCGTTTTCCGGGACGCCGGCTGGATGATCCTCCAGCGCGGGGATCTCATGCTGGAGTTCTTC
GCCCACCCCAACTTGTTTATTGCAGCTTATAATGGTTACAAATAAAGCAATAGCATCACAAATTTCACAA
ATAAAGCATTTTTTTCACTGCATTCTAGTTGTGGTTTGTCCAAACTCATCAATGTATCTTATCATGTCTG
TATACCGTCGACCTCTAGCTAGAGCTTGGCGTAATCATGGTCATAGCTGTTTCCTGTGTGAAATTGTTAT
CCGCTCACAATTCCACACAACATACGAGCCGGAAGCATAAAGTGTAAAGCCTGGGGTGCCTAATGAGTGA
GCTAACTCACATTAATTGCGTTGCGCTCACTGCCCGCTTTCCAGTCGGGAAACCTGTCGTGCCAGCTGCA
TTAATGAATCGGCCAACGCGCGGGGAGAGGCGGTTTGCGTATTGGGCGCTCTTCCGCTTCCTCGCTCACT
GACTCGCTGCGCTCGGTCGTTCGGCTGCGGCGAGCGGTATCAGCTCACTCAAAGGCGGTAATACGGTTAT
CCACAGAATCAGGGGATAACGCAGGAAAGAACATGTGAGCAAAAGGCCAGCAAAAGGCCAGGAACCGTAA
AAAGGCCGCGTTGCTGGCGTTTTTCCATAGGCTCCGCCCCCCTGACGAGCATCACAAAAATCGACGCTCA
AGTCAGAGGTGGCGAAACCCGACAGGACTATAAAGATACCAGGCGTTTCCCCCTGGAAGCTCCCTCGTGC
GCTCTCCTGTTCCGACCCTGCCGCTTACCGGATACCTGTCCGCCTTTCTCCCTTCGGGAAGCGTGGCGCT
TTCTCATAGCTCACGCTGTAGGTATCTCAGTTCGGTGTAGGTCGTTCGCTCCAAGCTGGGCTGTGTGCAC
GAACCCCCCGTTCAGCCCGACCGCTGCGCCTTATCCGGTAACTATCGTCTTGAGTCCAACCCGGTAAGAC
ACGACTTATCGCCACTGGCAGCAGCCACTGGTAACAGGATTAGCAGAGCGAGGTATGTAGGCGGTGCTAC
AGAGTTCTTGAAGTGGTGGCCTAACTACGGCTACACTAGAAGAACAGTATTTGGTATCTGCGCTCTGCTG
AAGCCAGTTACCTTCGGAAAAAGAGTTGGTAGCTCTTGATCCGGCAAACAAACCACCGCTGGTAGCGGTG
GTTTTTTTGTTTGCAAGCAGCAGATTACGCGCAGAAAAAAAGGATCTCAAGAAGATCCTTTGATCTTTTC
TACGGGGTCTGACGCTCAGTGGAACGAAAACTCACGTTAAGGGATTTTGGTCATGAGATTATCAAAAAGG
ATCTTCACCTAGATCCTTTTAAATTAAAAATGAAGTTTTAAATCAATCTAAAGTATATATGAGTAAACTT
GGTCTGACAGTTACCAATGCTTAATCAGTGAGGCACCTATCTCAGCGATCTGTCTATTTCGTTCATCCAT
AGTTGCCTGACTCCCCGTCGTGTAGATAACTACGATACGGGAGGGCTTACCATCTGGCCCCAGTGCTGCA
ATGATACCGCGAGACCCACGCTCACCGGCTCCAGATTTATCAGCAATAAACCAGCCAGCCGGAAGGGCCG
AGCGCAGAAGTGGTCCTGCAACTTTATCCGCCTCCATCCAGTCTATTAATTGTTGCCGGGAAGCTAGAGT
AAGTAGTTCGCCAGTTAATAGTTTGCGCAACGTTGTTGCCATTGCTACAGGCATCGTGGTGTCACGCTCG
TCGTTTGGTATGGCTTCATTCAGCTCCGGTTCCCAACGATCAAGGCGAGTTACATGATCCCCCATGTTGT
GCAAAAAAGCGGTTAGCTCCTTCGGTCCTCCGATCGTTGTCAGAAGTAAGTTGGCCGCAGTGTTATCACT
CATGGTTATGGCAGCACTGCATAATTCTCTTACTGTCATGCCATCCGTAAGATGCTTTTCTGTGACTGGT
GAGTACTCAACCAAGTCATTCTGAGAATAGTGTATGCGGCGACCGAGTTGCTCTTGCCCGGCGTCAATAC
GGGATAATACCGCGCCACATAGCAGAACTTTAAAAGTGCTCATCATTGGAAAACGTTCTTCGGGGCGAAA
ACTCTCAAGGATCTTACCGCTGTTGAGATCCAGTTCGATGTAACCCACTCGTGCACCCAACTGATCTTCA
GCATCTTTTACTTTCACCAGCGTTTCTGGGTGAGCAAAAACAGGAAGGCAAAATGCCGCAAAAAAGGGAA
TAAGGGCGACACGGAAATGTTGAATACTCATACTCTTCCTTTTTCAATATTATTGAAGCATTTATCAGGG
TTATTGTCTCATGAGCGGATACATATTTGAATGTATTTAGAAAAATAAACAAATAGGGGTTCCGCGCACA
TTTCCCCGAAAAGTGCCACCTGAC
